LOCUS       Exported 6325 bp ds-DNA circular SYN 12-MAY-2021
DEFINITION  Expresses MS2_adRNA targeting the RAB7A transcript along with the
            MCP_ADAR2 DD_NES.
ACCESSION   .
VERSION     .
KEYWORDS    MS2_adRNA-MCP_ADAR2 DD_NES
SOURCE      synthetic DNA construct
  ORGANISM  synthetic DNA construct
REFERENCE   1 (bases 1 to 6325)
  AUTHORS   Katrekar D, Chen G, Meluzzi D, Ganesh A, Worlikar A, Shih YR,
            Varghese S, Mali P
  TITLE     In vivo RNA editing of point mutations via RNA-guided adenosine
            deaminases.
  JOURNAL   Nat Methods. 2019 Mar;16(3):239-242. doi: 10.1038/s41592-019-0323-0.
            Epub 2019 Feb 8.
  PUBMED    30737497
REFERENCE   2 (bases 1 to 6325)
  AUTHORS   .
  TITLE     Direct Submission
  JOURNAL   Exported May 12, 2021 from SnapGene Server 1.1.58
            http://www.snapgene.com
FEATURES             Location/Qualifiers
     source          1..6325
                     /organism="synthetic DNA construct"
                     /mol_type="other DNA"
     rep_origin      complement(1..589)
                     /direction=LEFT
                     /label=ori
                     /note="high-copy-number ColE1/pMB1/pBR322/pUC origin of
                     replication"
     primer_bind     complement(81..100)
                     /label=pBR322ori-F
                     /note="pBR322 origin, forward primer"
     CDS             complement(760..1575)
                     /codon_start=1
                     /gene="aph(3')-Ia"
                     /product="aminoglycoside phosphotransferase"
                     /label=KanR
                     /note="confers resistance to kanamycin in bacteria or G418
                     (Geneticin(R)) in eukaryotes"
                     /translation="MSHIQRETSCSRPRLNSNMDADLYGYKWARDNVGQSGATIYRLYG
                     KPDAPELFLKHGKGSVANDVTDEMVRLNWLTEFMPLPTIKHFIRTPDDAWLLTTAIPGK
                     TAFQVLEEYPDSGENIVDALAVFLRRLHSIPVCNCPFNSDRVFRLAQAQSRMNNGLVDA
                     SDFDDERNGWPVEQVWKEMHKLLPFSPDSVVTHGDFSLDNLIFDEGKLIGCIDVGRVGI
                     ADRYQDLAILWNCLGEFSPSLQKRLFQKYGIDNPDMNKLQFHLMLDEFF"
     primer_bind     1483..1502
                     /label=Kan-R
                     /note="Kanamycin resistance gene, reverse primer"
     promoter        complement(1576..1680)
                     /gene="bla"
                     /label=AmpR promoter
     primer_bind     1748..1766
                     /label=pBRforEco
                     /note="pBR322 vectors, upsteam of EcoRI site, forward
                     primer"
     primer_bind     complement(1804..1826)
                     /label=pGEX 3'
                     /note="pGEX vectors, reverse primer"
     primer_bind     1926..1945
                     /label=pRS-marker
                     /note="pRS vectors, use to sequence yeast selectable
                     marker"
     primer_bind     2139..2161
                     /label=M13/pUC Forward
                     /note="In lacZ gene"
     primer_bind     2154..2170
                     /label=M13 fwd
                     /note="common sequencing primer, one of multiple similar
                     variants"
     primer_bind     2195..2211
                     /label=M13 fwd
                     /note="common sequencing primer, one of multiple similar
                     variants"
     repeat_region   2215..2355
                     /label=AAV2 ITR
                     /note="inverted terminal repeat of adeno-associated virus
                     serotype 2"
     repeat_region   2226..2355
                     /label=AAV2 ITR
     promoter        2374..2614
                     /label=U6 promoter
                     /note="RNA polymerase III promoter for human U6 snRNA"
     primer_bind     2374..2394
                     /label=hU6-F
                     /note="Human U6 promoter, forward primer"
     primer_bind     2545..2564
                     /label=LKO.1 5'
                     /note="Human U6 promoter, forward primer"
     misc_RNA        2625..2643
                     /label=MS2 stem loop
                     /note="stem loop that binds the bacteriophage MS2 coat
                     protein"
     misc_RNA        2666..2684
                     /label=MS2 stem loop
                     /note="stem loop that binds the bacteriophage MS2 coat
                     protein"
     promoter        2719..3032
                     /label=U6 promoter
                     /note="RNA polymerase III promoter for mouse U6 snRNA (Das
                     et al., 1988)"
     primer_bind     2951..2971
                     /label=mU6-F
                     /note="Mouse U6 promoter, forward primer"
     protein_bind    complement(3044..3068)
                     /gene="mutant version of attB"
                     /label=attB2
                     /bound_moiety="BP Clonase(TM)"
                     /note="recombination site for the Gateway(R) BP reaction"
     enhancer        3083..3462
                     /label=CMV enhancer
                     /note="human cytomegalovirus immediate early enhancer"
     promoter        3463..3666
                     /label=CMV promoter
                     /note="human cytomegalovirus (CMV) immediate early
                     promoter"
     primer_bind     3617..3637
                     /label=CMV-F
                     /note="Human CMV immediate early promoter, forward primer"
     primer_bind     3663..3687
                     /label=LNCX
                     /note="Human CMV promoter, forward primer"
     regulatory      3778..3787
                     /regulatory_class="other"
                     /note="vertebrate consensus sequence for strong initiation
                     of translation (Kozak, 1987)"
     CDS             5380..5406
                     /codon_start=1
                     /product="nuclear export signal from the HIV Rev protein
                     (Fischer et al., 1995)"
                     /label=NES
                     /translation="LPPLERLTL"
     primer_bind     complement(5459..5478)
                     /label=TK-pA-R
                     /note="Thymidine kinase polyA, reverse primer"
     polyA_signal    5503..5551
                     /label=HSV TK poly(A) signal
                     /note="herpes simplex virus thymidine kinase
                     polyadenylation signal (Cole and Stacy, 1985)"
     primer_bind     complement(5924..5940)
                     /label=M13 rev
                     /note="common sequencing primer, one of multiple similar
                     variants"
     primer_bind     complement(5924..5940)
                     /label=M13 Reverse
                     /note="In lacZ gene. Also called M13-rev"
     primer_bind     complement(5937..5959)
                     /label=M13/pUC Reverse
                     /note="In lacZ gene"
     protein_bind    5948..5964
                     /label=lac operator
                     /bound_moiety="lac repressor encoded by lacI"
                     /note="The lac repressor binds to the lac operator to
                     inhibit transcription in E. coli. This inhibition can be
                     relieved by adding lactose or
                     isopropyl-beta-D-thiogalactopyranoside (IPTG)."
     promoter        complement(5972..6002)
                     /label=lac promoter
                     /note="promoter for the E. coli lac operon"
     protein_bind    6017..6038
                     /label=CAP binding site
                     /bound_moiety="E. coli catabolite activator protein"
                     /note="CAP binding activates transcription in the presence
                     of cAMP."
     primer_bind     complement(6155..6172)
                     /label=L4440
                     /note="L4440 vector, forward primer"
ORIGIN
        1 tttccatagg ctccgccccc ctgacgagca tcacaaaaat cgacgctcaa gtcagaggtg
       61 gcgaaacccg acaggactat aaagatacca ggcgtttccc cctggaagct ccctcgtgcg
      121 ctctcctgtt ccgaccctgc cgcttaccgg atacctgtcc gcctttctcc cttcgggaag
      181 cgtggcgctt tctcatagct cacgctgtag gtatctcagt tcggtgtagg tcgttcgctc
      241 caagctgggc tgtgtgcacg aaccccccgt tcagcccgac cgctgcgcct tatccggtaa
      301 ctatcgtctt gagtccaacc cggtaagaca cgacttatcg ccactggcag cagccactgg
      361 taacaggatt agcagagcga ggtatgtagg cggtgctaca gagttcttga agtggtggcc
      421 taactacggc tacactagaa gaacagtatt tggtatctgc gctctgctga agccagttac
      481 cttcggaaaa agagttggta gctcttgatc cggcaaacaa accaccgctg gtagcggtgg
      541 tttttttgtt tgcaagcagc agattacgcg cagaaaaaaa ggatctcaag aagatccttt
      601 gatcttttct acggggtctg acgctcagtg gaacgaaaac tcacgttaag ggattttggt
      661 catgagatta tcaaaaagga tcttcaccta gatcctttta aattaaaaat gaagttttaa
      721 atcaatctaa agtatatatg agtaaacttg gtctgacagt tagaaaaact catcgagcat
      781 caaatgaaac tgcaatttat tcatatcagg attatcaata ccatattttt gaaaaagccg
      841 tttctgtaat gaaggagaaa actcaccgag gcagttccat aggatggcaa gatcctggta
      901 tcggtctgcg attccgactc gtccaacatc aatacaacct attaatttcc cctcgtcaaa
      961 aataaggtta tcaagtgaga aatcaccatg agtgacgact gaatccggtg agaatggcaa
     1021 aagtttatgc atttctttcc agacttgttc aacaggccag ccattacgct cgtcatcaaa
     1081 atcactcgca tcaaccaaac cgttattcat tcgtgattgc gcctgagcga gacgaaatac
     1141 gcgatcgctg ttaaaaggac aattacaaac aggaatcgaa tgcaaccggc gcaggaacac
     1201 tgccagcgca tcaacaatat tttcacctga atcaggatat tcttctaata cctggaatgc
     1261 tgttttccca gggatcgcag tggtgagtaa ccatgcatca tcaggagtac ggataaaatg
     1321 cttgatggtc ggaagaggca taaattccgt cagccagttt agtctgacca tctcatctgt
     1381 aacatcattg gcaacgctac ctttgccatg tttcagaaac aactctggcg catcgggctt
     1441 cccatacaat cgatagattg tcgcacctga ttgcccgaca ttatcgcgag cccatttata
     1501 cccatataaa tcagcatcca tgttggaatt taatcgcggc ctagagcaag acgtttcccg
     1561 ttgaatatgg ctcatactct tcctttttca atattattga agcatttatc agggttattg
     1621 tctcatgagc ggatacatat ttgaatgtat ttagaaaaat aaacaaatag gggttccgcg
     1681 cacatttccc cgaaaagtgc cacctgacgt ctaagaaacc attattatca tgacattaac
     1741 ctataaaaat aggcgtatca cgaggccctt tcgtctcgcg cgtttcggtg atgacggtga
     1801 aaacctctga cacatgcagc tcccggagac ggtcacagct tgtctgtaag cggatgccgg
     1861 gagcagacaa gcccgtcagg gcgcgtcagc gggtgttggc gggtgtcggg gctggcttaa
     1921 ctatgcggca tcagagcaga ttgtactgag agtgcaccat atgcggtgtg aaataccgca
     1981 cagatgcgta aggagaaaat accgcatcag gcgccattcg ccattcaggc tgcgcaactg
     2041 ttgggaaggg cgatcggtgc gggcctcttc gctattacgc cagctggcga aagggggatg
     2101 tgctgcaagg cgattaagtt gggtaacgcc agggttttcc cagtcacgac gttgtaaaac
     2161 gacggccagt gaattgacgc gccattggga tgttgtaaaa cgacggccag tgaacctgca
     2221 ggcagctgcg cgctcgctcg ctcactgagg ccgcccgggc aaagcccggg cgtcgggcga
     2281 cctttggtcg cccggcctca gtgagcgagc gagcgcgcag agagggagtg gccaactcca
     2341 tcactagggg ttcctgcggc cgcacgcgtg gaggagggcc tatttcccat gattccttca
     2401 tatttgcata tacgatacaa ggctgttaga gagataatta gaattaattt gactgtaaac
     2461 acaaagatat tagtacaaaa tacgtgacgt agaaagtaat aatttcttgg gtagtttgca
     2521 gttttaaaat tatgttttaa aatggactat catatgctta ccgtaacttg aaagtatttc
     2581 gatttcttgg ctttatatat cttgtggaaa ggacgaaaca ccgaacatga ggatcaccca
     2641 tgtctgccgc cagctggatt tcccaacatg aggatcaccc atgtcttttt ttcgtactga
     2701 gtcgcccagt ctcagataga tccgacgccg ccatctctag gcccgcgccg gccccctcgc
     2761 acagacttgt gggagaagct cggctactcc cctgccccgg ttaatttgca tataatattt
     2821 cctagtaact atagaggctt aatgtgcgat aaaagacaga taatctgttc tttttaatac
     2881 tagctacatt ttacatgata ggcttggatt tctataagag atacaaatac taaattatta
     2941 ttttaaaaaa cagcacaaaa ggaaactcac cctaactgta aagtaattgt gtgttttgag
     3001 actataaata tcccttggag aaaagccttg tttgaattcc tagacccagc tttcttgtac
     3061 aaagttggca ttaatacgcg ttgacattga ttattgacta gttattaata gtaatcaatt
     3121 acggggtcat tagttcatag cccatatatg gagttccgcg ttacataact tacggtaaat
     3181 ggcccgcctg gctgaccgcc caacgacccc cgcccattga cgtcaataat gacgtatgtt
     3241 cccatagtaa cgccaatagg gactttccat tgacgtcaat gggtggagta tttacggtaa
     3301 actgcccact tggcagtaca tcaagtgtat catatgccaa gtacgccccc tattgacgtc
     3361 aatgacggta aatggcccgc ctggcattat gcccagtaca tgaccttatg ggactttcct
     3421 acttggcagt acatctacgt attagtcatc gctattacca tggtgatgcg gttttggcag
     3481 tacatcaatg ggcgtggata gcggtttgac tcacggggat ttccaagtct ccaccccatt
     3541 gacgtcaatg ggagtttgtt ttggcaccaa aatcaacggg actttccaaa atgtcgtaac
     3601 aactccgccc cattgacgca aatgggcggt aggcgtgtac ggtgggaggt ctatataagc
     3661 agagctcgtt tagtgaaccg tcagatcgcc tggagacgcc atccacgctg ttttgacctc
     3721 catagaagac accgggaccg atccagcctc tggactctag aggatcgaac ccttaaggcc
     3781 accatggcgt ccaatttcac tcagtttgtg ctggttgaca acggcgggac cggggacgtt
     3841 acggtagccc cctcaaactt tgccaacggt atagcggagt ggataagcag caattctagg
     3901 agtcaagcat acaaagttac atgcagcgtg cgccaatcta gcgctcagaa tcgcaagtac
     3961 accattaaag tagaggtccc caagggagcc tggagaagct atcttaacat ggagttgacc
     4021 ataccaatct tcgctaccaa ctctgactgt gaactcattg tgaaagccat gcaaggtctg
     4081 ctcaaggatg gtaacccaat tccgtccgct atcgctgcca actctgggat ttacgggggc
     4141 agtgggagcg gtgcaggatc tggtagtcca gctgggggag gagcaccggg tagcggtggg
     4201 gggtctcagc tgcacctgcc ccaggttctc gcagacgccg tatcccgcct tgtactgggc
     4261 aagtttggtg atcttactga caatttttca tctcctcatg cgaggcggaa agtactcgca
     4321 ggcgtcgtca tgacgaccgg aactgacgtg aaagacgcca aagtcatctc tgtctccacg
     4381 ggcacaaagt gcataaacgg ggagtacatg agcgaccggg ggctggcact gaatgattgt
     4441 cacgctgaaa taatatctag gcgatctctg cttagatttc tctacactca actcgaattg
     4501 taccttaaca acaaagatga ccagaaacgc agtatatttc agaaatcaga acgcggcgga
     4561 tttcgactta aggaaaacgt tcagttccac ttgtatatca gcacatcccc ttgcggtgac
     4621 gcccgaatct tttccccgca cgagccgata ttggaggagc ccgcggacag acatcctaat
     4681 aggaaggcta gaggccaact tcggacgaag attgaaagtg gcgagggtac tatcccggtg
     4741 cggtccaacg ctagtattca aacgtgggac ggagtccttc aaggtgaacg gctgttgaca
     4801 atgagctgct cagacaaaat cgcgcgctgg aatgtagtgg gaatccaagg cagcctcttg
     4861 agcatattcg tagaacccat atatttctca tccattattt tgggctctct gtatcatggt
     4921 gaccatctgt caagggctat gtaccaacga atttctaata tcgaggatct tcctccactc
     4981 tatacactca ataagcctct cttgtccggg atatcaaacg ctgaggcccg ccagccaggg
     5041 aaagctccta acttcagtgt taactggacc gttggtgatt ctgcgataga ggtcatcaac
     5101 gccacgacag gtaaggatga gctcggtaga gcctcacgcc tgtgtaaaca cgcgttgtat
     5161 tgtagatgga tgagagtaca tgggaaggtc ccatctcact tgctccgaag caagatcact
     5221 aagcctaatg tgtatcatga gtcaaaactc gcggctaaag aataccaggc agccaaagct
     5281 cgacttttta cagcttttat taaggcaggg ctcggggcat gggtcgagaa gccgaccgag
     5341 caggaccaat tctctctgac ggggagcgga tccggctctc tgccaccatt ggaaaggctt
     5401 acgctgtaag ggttcgatcc ctactggtta gtaatgagtt taaacggggg aggctaactg
     5461 aaacacggaa ggagacaata ccggaaggaa cccgcgctat gacggcaata aaaagacaga
     5521 ataaaacgca cgggtgttgg gtcgtttgtt cataaacgcg gggttcggtc ccagggctgg
     5581 cactctgtcg ataccccacc gagaccccat tggggccaat acgcccgcgt ttcttccttt
     5641 tccccacccc accccccaag ttcgggtgaa ggcccagggc tcgcagccaa cgtcggggcg
     5701 gcaggccctg ccatagcaga tctgcgctga ttttgtaggt aaccacgtgc ggaccgagcg
     5761 gccgcaggaa cccctagtga tggagttggc cactccctct ctgcgcgctc gctcgctcac
     5821 tgaggccgcc cgggctttgc ccgggcggcc tcagtgagcg agcgagcgcg cagctgcctg
     5881 caggcttgga tcccaatggc gcgccgagct tggctcgagc atggtcatag ctgtttcctg
     5941 tgtgaaattg ttatccgctc acaattccac acaacatacg agccggaagc ataaagtgta
     6001 aagcctgggg tgcctaatga gtgagctaac tcacattaat tgcgttgcgc tcactgcccg
     6061 ctttccagtc gggaaacctg tcgtgccagc tgcattaatg aatcggccaa cgcgcgggga
     6121 gaggcggttt gcgtattggg cgctcttccg cttcctcgct cactgactcg ctgcgctcgg
     6181 tcgttcggct gcggcgagcg gtatcagctc actcaaaggc ggtaatacgg ttatccacag
     6241 aatcagggga taacgcagga aagaacatgt gagcaaaagg ccagcaaaag gccaggaacc
     6301 gtaaaaaggc cgcgttgctg gcgtt
//
