[The description below was written by a language model from this plasmid's Addgene catalogue record and the feature table of its GenBank file.]
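Description:
MS2_adRNA-MCP_ADAR2 DD_NES is a 6.3 kb mammalian expression plasmid catalogued as an AAV vector. It carries both components of an MS2-recruited, ADAR2-based RNA editing system. The backbone is recorded as unknown. It replicates in E. coli from a high-copy ColE1/pUC-type origin and is selected with kanamycin through an aph(3')-Ia gene driven by the bla (AmpR) promoter. Remnants of a lacZ cloning region (lac promoter, lac operator, CAP site, M13 primer sites) flank the payload. The feature table annotates an AAV2 inverted terminal repeat only upstream of the cassette. No second ITR is annotated after the polyadenylation signal, so the annotation alone does not confirm that the cassette is flanked on both sides for packaging.

The guide component sits just inside the ITR. A human U6 RNA polymerase III promoter drives the adRNA, in which two MS2 stem loops about twenty bases apart presumably flank the antisense segment against the human RAB7A transcript, although that segment is not itself annotated. A mouse U6 promoter follows, with no annotated transcript, and then an attB2 Gateway site. The effector is transcribed from the CMV enhancer/promoter and begins at a Kozak consensus. The 1,626 bp insert encodes the MS2 coat protein (MCP) fused to the human ADAR2 deaminase domain. It ends in a C-terminal HIV Rev nuclear export signal and is followed by an HSV TK poly(A) signal. Only the NES portion of this reading frame is annotated.

MCP binds the stem loops and brings the deaminase to the adRNA–target duplex, where it converts adenosine to inosine. The export signal favours cytoplasmic localisation of the enzyme. The construct serves for site-directed editing of RAB7A mRNA in mammalian cells.
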