Addgene plasmid #124706: MS2_adRNA-MCP_ADAR2 DD_NES
Purpose: Expresses MS2_adRNA targeting the RAB7A transcript along with the MCP_ADAR2 DD_NES
Depositing lab: Prashant Mali. Depositing organization: University of California, San Diego (UCSD). Publication: In vivo RNA editing of point mutations via RNA-guided adenosine deaminases. Katrekar D, Chen G, Meluzzi D, Ganesh A, Worlikar A, Shih YR, Varghese S, Mali P. Nat Methods. 2019 Mar;16(3):239-242. doi: 10.1038/s41592-019-0323-0. Epub 2019 Feb 8. PubMed 30737497.
Backbone
  Vector backbone: Unknown
  Backbone size w/o insert (bp): 4700
  Vector type: Mammalian Expression, AAV
Growth in bacteria
  Bacterial resistance: Kanamycin, 50 μg/mL
  Growth temperature: 37°C
  Growth strain: NEB Stable
  Copy number: Unknown
Gene/Insert
  Gene/Insert name: MCP_ADAR2 DD_NES
  Species: H. sapiens (human)
  Insert size (bp): 1626
  Entrez Gene: RAB7A (a.k.a. CMT2B, PRO2706, RAB7)
  Promoter: CMV
  Tag / fusion protein: NES (C terminal on insert)
  Cloning method: Gibson Cloning
  Sequencing primers: 5′ CMV Forward; 3′ TCCTTCCGTGTTTCAGTTAGCC
Terms and licenses: Academic/Nonprofit Terms; Industry Terms: Not Available to Industry
Depositor comments: Also expresses MS2_adRNA targeting the RAB7A transcript
How to cite: MS2_adRNA-MCP_ADAR2 DD_NES was a gift from Prashant Mali (Addgene plasmid # 124706 ; http://n2t.net/addgene:124706 ; RRID:Addgene_124706)
