>Addgene plasmid #124706 | MS2_adRNA-MCP_ADAR2 DD_NES | depositor partial sequence | sequence record 238358 | CMV_Forward
ATGGCGTCCAATTTCACTCAGTTTGTGCTGGTTGACAACGGCGGGACCGGGGACGTTACGGTAGCCCCCT
CAAACTTTGCCAACGGTATAGCGGAGTGGATAAGCAGCAATTCTAGGAGTCAAGCATACAAAGTTACATG
CAGCGTGCGCCAATCTAGCGCTCAGAATCGCAAGTACACCATTAAAGTAGAGGTCCCCAAGGGAGCCTGG
AGAAGCTATCTTAACATGGAGTTGACCATACCAATCTTCGCTACCAACTCTGACTGTGAACTCATTGTGA
AAGCCATGCAAGGTCTGCTCAAGGATGGTAACCCAATTCCGTCCGCTATCGCTGCCAACTCTGGGATTTA
CGGGGGCAGTGGGAGCGGTGCAGGATCTGGTAGTCCAGCTGGGGGAGGAGCACCGGGTAGCGGTGGGGGG
TCTCAGCTGCACCTGCCCCAGGTTCTCGCAGACGCCGTATCCCGCCTTGTACTGGGCAAGTTTGGTGATC
TTACTGACAATTTTTCATCTCCTCATGCGAGGCGGAAAGTACTCGCAGGCGTCGTCATGACGACCGGAAC
TGACGTGAAAGACGCCAAAGTCATCTCTGTCTCCACGGGCACAAAGTGCATAAACGGGGAGTACATGAGC
GACCGGGGGCTGGCACTGAATGATTGTCACGCTGAAATAATATCTAGGCGATCTCTGCTTAGATTTCTCT
ACACTCAACTCGAATTGTACCTTAACAACAAAGATGACCAGAAACGCAGTATATTTCAGAAATCAGAACG
CGGCGGATTTCGACTTAAGGAAAACGTTCAGTTCCACTTGTATATCAGCACATCCCCTTGCGGTGACGCC
CGAATCTTTTCCCCGCACGAGCCGATATTGGAGGAGCCCGCGGACAGACATCCTAATAGGAAGGCTAGAG
GCCAACTTCGGACGAAGATTGAAAGTGGCGAGGGTACTATCCCGGTGCGGTCCAACGCTAGTATTCAAAC
GTGGGACGGAGTCCTTCAAGGTGAACGGCTGTTGACAATGAGCTGCTCAGACAAAATCGCGCGCTGGAAT
GTAGTGGGAATCCAAGGCAGCCTCTTGAGCATATTCGTAGAACCCATATATTTCTCATCCATTATTTTGG
GCTCTCTGTATCATGGTGACCATCTGTCAAGGGCTATGTACCAACGAATTTCTAATATCGAGGATCTTCC
TCCACTCTATACACTCAATAAGCCTCTCTTGTCCGGGATATCAAACGCTGAGGCCCGCCAGCCAGGGAAA
GCTCCTAACTTCAGTGTTAACTGGACCGTTGGTGATTCTGCGATAGAGGTCATCAACGCCACGACAGGTA
AGGATGAGCTCGGTAGAGCCTCACGCCTGTGTAAACACGCGTTGTATTGTAGATGGATGAGAGTACATGG
GAAGGTCCCATCTCACTTGCTCCGAAGCAAGATCACTAAGCCTAATGTGTATCATGAGTCAAAACTCGCG
GCTAAAGAATACCAGGCAGCCAAAGCTCGACTTTTTACAGCTTTTATTAAGGCAGGGCTCGGGGCATGGG
TCGAGAAGCCGACCGAGCAGGACCAATTCTCTCTGACGGGGAGCGGATCCGGCTCTCTGCCACCATTGGA
AAGGCTTACGCTGTAA
