>Addgene plasmid #124706 | MS2_adRNA-MCP_ADAR2 DD_NES | depositor partial sequence | sequence record 238396 | LKO.1 5'
GAACATGAGGATCACCCATGTCTGCCGCCAGCTGGATTTCCCAACATGAGGATCACCCATGTC
